>Addgene plasmid #106059 | Opto-GPR174 | addgene full sequence | sequence record 209698 | Addgene NGS Result
AATTGCATGAAGAATCTGCTTAGGGTTAGGCGTTTTGCGCTGCTTCGCGATGTACGGGCCAGATATACGC
GTTGACATTGATTATTGACTAGTTATTAATAGTAATCAATTACGGGGTCATTAGTTCATAGCCCATATAT
GGAGTTCCGCGTTACATAACTTACGGTAAATGGCCCGCCTGGCTGACCGCCCAACGACCCCCGCCCATTG
ACGTCAATAATGACGTATGTTCCCATAGTAACGCCAATAGGGACTTTCCATTGACGTCAATGGGTGGAGT
ATTTACGGTAAACTGCCCACTTGGCAGTACATCAAGTGTATCATATGCCAAGTACGCCCCCTATTGACGT
CAATGACGGTAAATGGCCCGCCTGGCATTATGCCCAGTACATGACCTTATGGGACTTTCCTACTTGGCAG
TACATCTACGTATTAGTCATCGCTATTACCATGGTGATGCGGTTTTGGCAGTACATCAATGGGCGTGGAT
AGCGGTTTGACTCACGGGGATTTCCAAGTCTCCACCCCATTGACGTCAATGGGAGTTTGTTTTGGCACCA
AAATCAACGGGACTTTCCAAAATGTCGTAACAACTCCGCCCCATTGACGCAAATGGGCGGTAGGCGTGTA
CGGTGGGAGGTCTATATAAGCAGAGCTCTCTGGCTAACTAGAGAACCCACTGCTTACTGGCTTATCGAAA
TTAATACGACTCACTATAGGGAGACCCAAGCTGGCTAGCGTTTAAACTTAAGCTTGCCACCATGAAAACG
ATCATCGCCCTGAGCTACATCTTCTGCCTGGTATTCGCCATGTACACCGATATAGAGATGAACAGGCTGG
GAAAGGATAGCCTCATGAACGGGACCGAGGGCCCAAACTTCTACGTGCCTTTCTCCAACAAGACGGGCGT
GGTGCGCAGCCCCTTCGAGGCCCCGCAGTACTACCTGGCGGAGCCATGGCAGTTCTCCATGCTGGCCGCC
TACATGTTCCTGCTGATCATGCTTGGCTTCCCCATCAACTTCCTCACGCTGTACGTCTTTTATGGTTATA
TGAAAGAAACAAAACGACTCAACTACATCCTGCTCAACCTGGCCGTGGCCGACCTCTTCATGGTGTTCGG
GGGCTTCACCACCACCCTCTACACCTCTCTGCACGGGTACTTCGTCTTTGGGCCCACGGGCTGCAACCTG
GAGGGCTTCTTTGCCACCTTGGGCGGTGAAATTGCACTGTGGTCCTTGGTGGTCCTGGCCATCGAGCGGT
ACGTGGTGGTGATGTACCCCTTTCGCTTCCATGACTGCAAACAGAAATATGACGCCATCATGGGCGTCGC
CTTCACCTGGGTCATGGCTCTGGCCTGTGCCGCGCCCCCCCTCGTCGGCTGGTCCAGGTACATCCCGGAG
GGCATGCAGTGCTCGTGCGGGATTGACTACTACACGCCCCACGAGGAAACCAACAATGAGTCGTTCGTCA
TCTACATGTTCGTGGTCCACTTCATCATCCCCCTGATTGTCATATTCTTCTGCTACGGAAAAACGGTTTT
ATCACTGCAAGATAAATATCCCATGGCCCAAGATCTTGGAGAGAAACAGAAAGCCTTGCGCATGGTGATC
ATCATGGTCATCGCTTTCCTAATCTGCTGGCTGCCCTACGCTGGGGTGGCGTTCTACATCTTCACCCATC
AGGGCTCTGACTTTGGCCCCATCTTCATGACCATCCCGGCTTTCTTTGCCAAGACTTCTGCCGTCTACAA
CCCCGTCATCTACATCATGATGAACAAGCAGTTCCGCAGGCGGCTTTCAAGACAAGATTTGCATGACAGC
ATCCAACTCCATGCAAAATCCTTTGTGAGTAACCATACAGCTTCCACCATGACACCTGAATTATGCACAG
AAACCAGCCAAGTGGCGCCTGCCTAACTCGAGTCTAGAGGGCCCGTTTAAACCCGCTGATCAGCCTCGAC
TGTGCCTTCTAGTTGCCAGCCATCTGTTGTTTGCCCCTCCCCCGTGCCTTCCTTGACCCTGGAAGGTGCC
ACTCCCACTGTCCTTTCCTAATAAAATGAGGAAATTGCATCGCATTGTCTGAGTAGGTGTCATTCTATTC
TGGGGGGTGGGGTGGGGCAGGACAGCAAGGGGGAGGATTGGGAAGACAATAGCAGGCATGCTGGGGATGC
GGTGGGCTCTATGGCTTCTGAGGCGGAAAGAACCAGCTGGGGCTCTAGGGGGTATCCCC
[124 nt withheld, positions 2230-2353]
C
[91 nt withheld, positions 2355-2445]
A
[49 nt withheld, positions 2447-2495]
CCTTTGACGTTGGAGTCCACGTTCTTT
[37 nt withheld, positions 2523-2559]
ACCCTATCTCGGTCTATTCTTTTGATTTATAAGGGATTTTGCCGATTTCGGCCTATTGGTTAAAAAATGA
GCTGATTTAACAAAAATTTAACGCGAATTAATTCTGTGGAATGTGTGTCAGTTAGGGTGTGGAAAGTCCC
CAGGCTCCCCAGCAGGCAGAAGTATGCAAAGCATGCATCTCAATTAGTCAGCAACCAGGTGTGGAAAGTC
CCCAGGCTCCCCAGCAGGCAGAAGTATGCAAAGCATGCATCTCAATTAGTCAGCAACCATAGTCCCGCCC
CTAACTCCGCCCATCCCGCCCCTAACTCCGCCCAGTTCCGCCCATTCTCCGCCCCATGGCTGACTAATTT
TTTTTATTTATGCAGAGGCCGAGGCCGCCTCTGCCTCTGAGCTATTCCAGAAGTAGTGAGGAGGCTTTTT
TGGAGGCCTAGGCTTTTGCAAAAAGCTCCCGGGAGCTTGTATATCCATTTTCGGATCTGATCAAGAGACA
GGATGAGGATCGTTTCGCATGATTGAACAAGATGGATTGCACGCAGGTTCTCCGGCCGCTTGGGTGGAGA
GGCTATTCGGCTATGACTGGGCACAACAGACAATCGGCTGCTCTGATGCCGCCGTGTTCCGGCTGTCAGC
GCAGGGGCGCCCGGTTCTTTTTGTCAAGACCGACCTGTCCGGTGCCCTGAATGAACTGCAGGACGAGGCA
GCGCGGCTATCGTGGCTGGCCACGACGGGCGTTCCTTGCGCAGCTGTGCTCGACGTTGTCACTGAAGCGG
GAAGGGACTGGCTGCTATTGGGCGAAGTGCCGGGGCAGGATCTCCTGTCATCTCACCTTGCTCCTGCCGA
GAAAGTATCCATCATGGCTGATGCAATGCGGCGGCTGCATACGCTTGATCCGGCTACCTGCCCATTCGAC
CACCAAGCGAAACATCGCATCGAGCGAGCACGTACTCGGATGGAAGCCGGTCTTGTCGATCAGGATGATC
TGGACGAAGAGCATCAGGGGCTCGCGCCAGCCGAACTGTTCGCCAGGCTCAAGGCGCGCATGCCCGACGG
CGAGGATCTCGTCGTGACCCATGGCGATGCCTGCTTGCCGAATATCATGGTGGAAAATGGCCGCTTTTCT
GGATTCATCGACTGTGGCCGGCTGGGTGTGGCGGACCGCTATCAGGACATAGCGTTGGCTACCCGTGATA
TTGCTGAAGAGCTTGGCGGCGAATGGGCTGACCGCTTCCTCGTGCTTTACGGTATCGCCGCTCCCGATTC
GCAGCGCATCGCCTTCTATCGCCTTCTTGACGAGTTCTTCTGAGCGGGACTCTGGGGTTCGAAATGACCG
ACCAAGCGACGCCCAACCTGCCATCACGAGATTTCGATTCCACCGCCGCCTTCTATGAAAGGTTGGGCTT
CGGAATCGTTTTCCGGGACGCCGGCTGGATGATCCTCCAGCGCGGGGATCTCATGCTGGAGTTCTTCGCC
CACCCCAACTTGTTTATTGCAGCTTATAATGGTTACAAATAAAGCAATAGCATCACAAATTTCACAAATA
AAGCATTTTTTTCACTGCATTCTAGTTGTGGTTTGTCCAAACTCATCAATGTATCTTATCATGTCTGTAT
ACCGTCGACCTCTAGCTAGAGCTTGGCGTAATCATGGTCATAGCTGTTTCCTGTGTGAAATTGTTATCCG
CTCACAATTCCACACAACATACGAGCCGGAAGCATAAAGTGTAAAGCCTGGGGTGCCTAATGAGTGAGCT
AACTCACATTAATTGCGTTGCGCTCACTGCCCGCTTTCCAGTCGGGAAACCTGTCGTGCCAGCTGCATTA
ATGAATCGGCCAACGCGCGGGGAGAGGCGGTTTGCGTATTGGGCGCTCTTCCGCTTCCTCGCTCACTGAC
TCGCTGCGCTCGGTCGTTCGGCTGCGGCGAGCGGTATCAGCTCACTCAAAGGCGGTAATACGGTTATCCA
CAGAATCAGGGGATAACGCAGGAAAGAACATGTGAGCAAAAGGCCAGCAAAAGGCCAGGAACCGTAAAAA
GGCCGCGTTGCTGGCGTTTTTCCATAGGCTCCGCCCCCCTGACGAGCATCACAAAAATCGACGCTCAAGT
CAGAGGTGGCGAAACCCGACAGGACTATAAAGATACCAGGCGTTTCCCCCTGGAAGCTCCCTCGTGCGCT
CTCCTGTTCCGACCCTGCCGCTTACCGGATACCTGTCCGCCTTTCTCCCTTCGGGAAGCGTGGCGCTTTC
TCATAGCTCACGCTGTAGGTATCTCAGTTCGGTGTAGGTCGTTCGCTCCAAGCTGGGCTGTGTGCACGAA
CCCCCCGTTCAGCCCGACCGCTGCGCCTTATCCGGTAACTATCGTCTTGAGTCCAACCCGGTAAGACACG
ACTTATCGCCACTGGCAGCAGCCACTGGTAACAGGATTAGCAGAGCGAGGTATGTAGGCGGTGCTACAGA
GTTCTTGAAGTGGTGGCCTAACTACGGCTACACTAGAAGAACAGTATTTGGTATCTGCGCTCTGCTGAAG
CCAGTTACCTTCGGAAAAAGAGTTGGTAGCTCTTGATCCGGCAAACAAACCACCGCTGGTAGCGGTGGTT
TTTTTGTTTGCAAGCAGCAGATTACGCGCAGAAAAAAAGGATCTCAAGAAGATCCTTTGATCTTTTCTAC
GGGGTCTGACGCTCAGTGGAACGAAAACTCACGTTAAGGGATTTTGGTCATGAGATTATCAAAAAGGATC
TTCACCTAGATCCTTTTAAATTAAAAATGAAGTTTTAAATCAATCTAAAGTATATATGAGTAAACTTGGT
CTGACAGTTACCAATGCTTAATCAGTGAGGCACCTATCTCAGCGATCTGTCTATTTCGTTCATCCATAGT
TGCCTGACTCCCCGTCGTGTAGATAACTACGATACGGGAGGGCTTACCATCTGGCCCCAGTGCTGCAATG
ATACCGCGAGACCCACGCTCACCGGCTCCAGATTTATCAGCAATAAACCAGCCAGCCGGAAGGGCCGAGC
GCAGAAGTGGTCCTGCAACTTTATCCGCCTCCATCCAGTCTATTAATTGTTGCCGGGAAGCTAGAGTAAG
TAGTTCGCCAGTTAATAGTTTGCGCAACGTTGTTGCCATTGCTACAGGCATCGTGGTGTCACGCTCGTCG
TTTGGTATGGCTTCATTCAGCTCCGGTTCCCAACGATCAAGGCGAGTTACATGATCCCCCATGTTGTGCA
AAAAAGCGGTTAGCTCCTTCGGTCCTCCGATCGTTGTCAGAAGTAAGTTGGCCGCAGTGTTATCACTCAT
GGTTATGGCAGCACTGCATAATTCTCTTACTGTCATGCCATCCGTAAGATGCTTTTCTGTGACTGGTGAG
TACTCAACCAAGTCATTCTGAGAATAGTGTATGCGGCGACCGAGTTGCTCTTGCCCGGCGTCAATACGGG
ATAATACCGCGCCACATAGCAGAACTTTAAAAGTGCTCATCATTGGAAAACGTTCTTCGGGGCGAAAACT
CTCAAGGATCTTACCGCTGTTGAGATCCAGTTCGATGTAACCCACTCGTGCACCCAACTGATCTTCAGCA
TCTTTTACTTTCACCAGCGTTTCTGGGTGAGCAAAAACAGGAAGGCAAAATGCCGCAAAAAAGGGAATAA
GGGCGACACGGAAATGTTGAATACTCATACTCTTCCTTTTTCAATATTATTGAAGCATTTATCAGGGTTA
TTGTCTCATGAGCGGATACATATTTGAATGTATTTAGAAAAATAAACAAATAGGGGTTCCGCGCACATTT
CCCCGAAAAGTGCCACCTGACGTCGACGGATCGGGAGATCTCCCGATCCCCTATGGTGCACTCTCAGTAC
AATCTGCTCTGATGCCGCATAGTTAAGCCAGTATCTGCTCCCTGCTTGTGTGTTGGAGGTCGCTGAGTAG
TGCGCGAGCAAAATTTAAGCTACAACAAGGCAAGGCTTGACCGAC
Features (pLannotate 1.2.2; 20 found; start..end, strand, type, name):
     74..453     +  enhancer       CMV enhancer: human cytomegalovirus immediate early enhancer
    454..657     +  promoter       CMV promoter: human cytomegalovirus (CMV) immediate early promoter
    653..686     +  LTR            5' LTR (truncated) (fragment): truncated 5' long terminal repeat (LTR) from HIV-1
    702..720     +  promoter       T7 promoter: promoter for bacteriophage T7 RNA polymerase
    855..1913    +  CDS            RHO: OPSD_BOVIN - Experimental evidence at protein level: Swiss-Prot protein existence level 1. Photoreceptor required for image-forming vision at low light intensity. Required for photoreceptor cell viability after birth (By similarity). Light-induced isomerization of 11-cis to all-trans retinal triggers a conformational change that activates signaling via G- proteins (PubMed:10926528, PubMed:12044163, PubMed:11972040, PubMed:16908857, PubMed:16586416, PubMed:17060607, PubMed:17449675, PubMed:18818650, PubMed:21389983, PubMed:22198838, PubMed:23579341, PubMed:25205354, PubMed:27458239). Subsequent
   1960..2184    +  polyA_signal   bGH poly(A) signal: bovine growth hormone polyadenylation signal
   2188..2209    +  promoter       SV40 promoter (fragment): SV40 enhancer and early promoter
   2230..2658    +  rep_origin     f1 ori (sequence partly withheld): f1 bacteriophage origin of replication; arrow indicates direction of (+) strand synthesis
   2672..3001    +  promoter       SV40 promoter: SV40 enhancer and early promoter
   3068..3859    +  CDS            neo: KKA2_KLEPN - Also known as kan, nptII. Experimental evidence at protein level: Swiss-Prot protein existence level 1. Resistance to kanamycin, neomycin, paromomycin, ribostamycin, butirosin and gentamicin B. From Klebsiella pneumoniae.
   3883..4041    +  CDS            ble (fragment): BLE_KLEPN - Experimental evidence at protein level: Swiss-Prot protein existence level 1. Binding protein with a strong affinity to the bleomycin family of antibiotics. Binds to CL990; an antimitotic-antibiotic compound. From Klebsiella pneumoniae.
   4036..4157    +  polyA_signal   SV40 poly(A) signal: SV40 polyadenylation signal
   4230..4246    -  protein_bind   lac operator: The lac repressor binds to the lac operator to inhibit transcription in E. coli. This inhibition can be relieved by adding lactose or isopropyl-β-D-thiogalactopyranoside (IPTG). lac repressor encoded by lacI
   4254..4284    -  promoter       lac promoter: promoter for the E. coli lac operon
   4299..4320    -  protein_bind   CAP binding site: CAP binding activates transcription in the presence of cAMP. E. coli catabolite activator protein
   4333..4425    -  CDS            lacI (fragment): lac repressor; lacI; The lac repressor binds to the lac operator to inhibit transcription in E. coli. This inhibition can be relieved by adding lactose or isopropyl-β-D-thiogalactopyranoside (IPTG).
   4608..5196    -  rep_origin     ori: high-copy-number ColE1/pMB1/pBR322/pUC origin of replication
   5367..6227    -  CDS            AmpR: β-lactamase; bla; confers resistance to ampicillin, carbenicillin, and related antibiotics
   6228..6332    -  promoter       AmpR promoter: bla
   6391..6443    -  misc_feature   bom (fragment): basis of mobility region from pBR322
