[The description below was written by a language model from this plasmid's Addgene catalogue record and pLannotate feature annotations shown in this document.]
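Description:
Opto-GPR174 is a mammalian expression plasmid built on the pcDNA3.1(-) backbone that encodes a light-activatable chimeric G-protein coupled receptor. The roughly 1.15 kb insert combines bovine rhodopsin with the human orphan receptor GPR174. The record describes it only as a chimeric Rhodopsin-GPR174 protein and does not specify which segments come from which parent. The automated annotation labels the whole open reading frame as bovine RHO, which suggests rhodopsin provides most of the recognisable scaffold. In this kind of design, the light-sensing, retinal-binding core of rhodopsin is coupled to elements of the target receptor, so that illumination can substitute for an unknown ligand in triggering that receptor's downstream signalling. The chimera carries an N-terminal VSV-G epitope and a C-terminal rhodopsin 1D4 epitope, which can be used for antibody detection. These tags are listed in the catalogue fields but are not annotated separately in the feature table.

Expression is driven by the CMV immediate-early enhancer and promoter and terminated by the bGH polyadenylation signal. A T7 promoter lies upstream of the coding sequence. A separate SV40 promoter–neomycin phosphotransferase–SV40 poly(A) cassette allows G418 selection of stably transfected mammalian cells. In E. coli the plasmid is maintained at high copy from a ColE1/pUC-type origin with ampicillin selection through β-lactamase, and an f1 origin is also present. Short annotated fragments such as the truncated HIV-1 LTR, ble, lacI and bom matches are probably backbone remnants or annotation artefacts rather than functional parts. The depositor notes that the insert was assembled in two steps and that the flanking cloning sites cannot be used for subcloning. The construct is intended for optical control and functional study of the orphan receptor GPR174 in mammalian cells.
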