Addgene plasmid #106059: Opto-GPR174
Purpose: Expression of a chimeric G-protein coupled receptor (Rhodopsin-GPR174; Opto-GPR174; F1)
Depositing lab: Harald Janovjak. Depositing organization: Institute of Science and Technology Austria (I.S.T. Austria). Publication: Optical functionalization of human Class A orphan G-protein-coupled receptors. Morri M, Sanchez-Romero I, Tichy AM, Kainrath S, Gerrard EJ, Hirschfeld PP, Schwarz J, Janovjak H. Nat Commun. 2018 May 16;9(1):1950. doi: 10.1038/s41467-018-04342-1. PubMed 29769519.
Backbone
  Vector backbone: pcDNA3.1-
  Backbone manufacturer: Invitrogen
  Backbone size w/o insert (bp): 5427
  Vector type: Mammalian Expression
  Selectable markers: Neomycin (select with G418)
Growth in bacteria
  Bacterial resistance: Ampicillin, 100 μg/mL
  Growth temperature: 37°C
  Growth strain: DH5alpha
  Copy number: High Copy
Gene/Insert
  Gene/Insert name: Opto-GPR174
  Species: H. sapiens (human), B. taurus (bovine)
  Insert size (bp): 1155
  Mutation: Chimeric receptor protein
  Entrez Gene: GPR174 (a.k.a. FKSG79, GPCR17, LYPSR3)
  Promoter: CMV
  Tag / fusion protein: VSV-G (N terminal on insert); Rhodopsin-1D4 (C terminal on insert)
  Cloning method: Restriction Enzyme; 5′ cloning site unknown (unknown if destroyed); 3′ cloning site unknown (unknown if destroyed)
  Sequencing primers: 5′ CMV_F (CGCAAATGGGCGGTAGGCGTG); 3′ pcDNA_R (CAACAGATGGCTGGCAAC)
Terms and licenses: Academic/Nonprofit Terms; Industry Terms: Not Available to Industry
Depositor comments: two step cloning; 5' and 3' sites cannot be used for (sub)cloning
How to cite: Opto-GPR174 was a gift from Harald Janovjak (Addgene plasmid # 106059 ; http://n2t.net/addgene:106059 ; RRID:Addgene_106059)
