>Addgene plasmid #106059 | Opto-GPR174 | depositor partial sequence | sequence record 200822 | Opto-GPR174
ATGAAAACGATCATCGCCCTGAGCTACATCTTCTGCCTGGTATTCGCCATGTACACCGATATAGAGATGA
ACAGGCTGGGAAAGGATAGCCTCATGAACGGGACCGAGGGCCCAAACTTCTACGTGCCTTTCTCCAACAA
GACGGGCGTGGTGCGCAGCCCCTTCGAGGCCCCGCAGTACTACCTGGCGGAGCCATGGCAGTTCTCCATG
CTGGCCGCCTACATGTTCCTGCTGATCATGCTTGGCTTCCCCATCAACTTCCTCACGCTGTACGTCTTTT
ATGGTTATATGAAAGAAACAAAACGACTCAACTACATCCTGCTCAACCTGGCCGTGGCCGACCTCTTCAT
GGTGTTCGGGGGCTTCACCACCACCCTCTACACCTCTCTGCACGGGTACTTCGTCTTTGGGCCCACGGGC
TGCAACCTGGAGGGCTTCTTTGCCACCTTGGGCGGTGAAATTGCACTGTGGTCCTTGGTGGTCCTGGCCA
TCGAGCGGTACGTGGTGGTGATGTACCCCTTTCGCTTCCATGACTGCAAACAGAAATATGACGCCATCAT
GGGCGTCGCCTTCACCTGGGTCATGGCTCTGGCCTGTGCCGCGCCCCCCCTCGTCGGCTGGTCCAGGTAC
ATCCCGGAGGGCATGCAGTGCTCGTGCGGGATTGACTACTACACGCCCCACGAGGAAACCAACAATGAGT
CGTTCGTCATCTACATGTTCGTGGTCCACTTCATCATCCCCCTGATTGTCATATTCTTCTGCTACGGAAA
AACGGTTTTATCACTGCAAGATAAATATCCCATGGCCCAAGATCTTGGAGAGAAACAGAAAGCCTTGCGC
ATGGTGATCATCATGGTCATCGCTTTCCTAATCTGCTGGCTGCCCTACGCTGGGGTGGCGTTCTACATCT
TCACCCATCAGGGCTCTGACTTTGGCCCCATCTTCATGACCATCCCGGCTTTCTTTGCCAAGACTTCTGC
CGTCTACAACCCCGTCATCTACATCATGATGAACAAGCAGTTCCGCAGGCGGCTTTCAAGACAAGATTTG
CATGACAGCATCCAACTCCATGCAAAATCCTTTGTGAGTAACCATACAGCTTCCACCATGACACCTGAAT
TATGCACAGAAACCAGCCAAGTGGCGCCTGCCTAA
